Addgene plasmid #236797: SmBiT-ARRB2 Vector (CMV)
Purpose: Express SmBiT-ARRB2 Fusion Protein in Mammalian Cells under a CMV promoter
Depositing lab: Promega Corporation.
Backbone
  Vector backbone: pFN218K SmBiT CMV-BlastFlexi Vector
  Vector type: Mammalian Expression
  Selectable markers: Blasticidin
Growth in bacteria
  Bacterial resistance: Kanamycin, 50 μg/mL
  Growth temperature: 37°C
  Growth strain: DH5alpha
  Copy number: High Copy
Gene/Insert
  Gene/Insert name: ARRB2
  Species: H. sapiens (human)
  Mutation: None
  Entrez Gene: ARRB2 (a.k.a. ARB2, ARR2, BARR2)
  Promoter: CMV
  Tag / fusion protein: SmBiT (N terminal on backbone)
  Cloning method: Other
Terms and licenses: Academic/Nonprofit Terms; Industry Terms
How to cite: SmBiT-ARRB2 Vector (CMV) was a gift from Promega Corporation (Addgene plasmid # 236797)
