[The description below was written by a language model from this plasmid's Addgene catalogue record and pLannotate feature annotations shown in this document.]
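Description:
SmBiT-ARRB2 Vector (CMV) is a mammalian expression plasmid built on the pFN218K SmBiT CMV-BlastFlexi backbone, designed to produce human β-arrestin 2 (ARRB2, unmutated) fused at its N terminus to the SmBiT peptide. In the 5,552-nt sequence, the CMV immediate-early enhancer and promoter are followed by a chimeric β-globin/immunoglobulin intron, which generally improves mRNA processing and expression, and by a T7 promoter that could support in vitro transcription. The ARRB2 coding sequence lies downstream. SmBiT itself is not annotated as a separate feature, but the catalogue places it on the backbone upstream of the insert. A short multiple cloning site remnant, a T7 terminator fragment and an SV40 polyadenylation signal follow the open reading frame. Several small fragment hits in this region (SET1, large T antigen, M13 ori, bom) are probably annotation by-products rather than functional parts.

The plasmid is propagated in E. coli through a high-copy ColE1/pUC-type origin, with a cer site that helps keep plasmids monomeric, and is selected with kanamycin. The feature table shows an SV40 early promoter and a bacterial EM7 promoter in tandem driving a neo (nptII) gene with a synthetic poly(A) signal, an arrangement that allows one marker to work in both bacteria and mammalian cells. The catalogue lists blasticidin as the mammalian selectable marker, yet no blasticidin resistance gene is annotated, so the two sources disagree on this point.

SmBiT is the small fragment of a split NanoLuc luciferase, which regains activity when brought together with its LgBiT partner. The record states only expression of the fusion as the purpose, but such a construct is typically paired with an LgBiT-tagged receptor or other partner to monitor β-arrestin 2 recruitment by luminescence in live cells.
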