Features (pLannotate 1.2.2; 19 found; start..end, strand, type, name):
    200..577     +  enhancer       CMV enhancer: human cytomegalovirus immediate early enhancer
    579..778     +  promoter       CMV promoter: human cytomegalovirus (CMV) immediate early promoter
    917..1049    +  intron         chimeric intron: chimera between introns from human β-globin and immunoglobulin heavy chain genes
   1093..1111    +  promoter       T7 promoter: promoter for bacteriophage T7 RNA polymerase
   1215..2441    +  CDS            ARRB2: ARRB2_HUMAN - Also known as ARB2, ARR2. Experimental evidence at protein level: Swiss-Prot protein existence level 1. Functions in regulating agonist-mediated G-protein coupled receptor (GPCR) signaling by mediating both receptor desensitization and resensitization processes. During homologous desensitization, beta- arrestins bind to the GPRK-phosphorylated receptor and sterically preclude its coupling to the cognate G-protein; the binding appears to require additional receptor determinants exposed only in the active receptor conformation. The beta-arrestins target many receptors for internali
   2450..2505    +  misc_feature   MCS: pUC18/19 multiple cloning site
   2512..2561    +  CDS            SET1 (fragment): solubility-enhancement tag derived from T7 phage gene 10B
   2569..2588    +  terminator     T7 terminator (fragment): transcription terminator for bacteriophage T7 RNA polymerase
   2610..2731    -  polyA_signal   SV40 poly(A) signal: SV40 polyadenylation signal
   2754..2822    -  CDS            large T antigen (fragment): large T antigen from SV40 (simian virus 40)
   2827..2859    +  rep_origin     M13 ori (fragment): M13 bacteriophage origin of replication; arrow indicates direction of (+) strand synthesis
   2860..2911    -  misc_feature   bom (fragment): basis of mobility region from pBR322
   2976..3333    +  promoter       SV40 promoter: SV40 enhancer and early promoter
   3348..3395    +  promoter       EM7 promoter: synthetic bacterial promoter&nbsp
   3427..4218    +  CDS            neo: KKA2_KLEPN - Also known as kan, nptII. Experimental evidence at protein level: Swiss-Prot protein existence level 1. Resistance to kanamycin, neomycin, paromomycin, ribostamycin, butirosin and gentamicin B. From Klebsiella pneumoniae.
   4285..4333    +  polyA_signal   poly(A) signal: synthetic polyadenylation signal
   4354..4443    -  CDS            tnpA (fragment): TN5P_ECOLX - Also known as tnp. Experimental evidence at protein level: Swiss-Prot protein existence level 1. Mediates transposition of transposon Tn5 by a 'cut and paste' mechanism. First, the monomeric transposase binds the 19 bp inverted DNA repeats flanking the transposon. Then, dimerization of the DNA- bound transposase creates a synaptic DNA complex. After nicking of the first DNA strand, excision of the transposon proceeds through a series of intermediates. The transposase then mediates the insertion of the transposon at a new site by strand transfer. The activity of the wild- type tran
   4572..5160    -  rep_origin     ori: high-copy-number ColE1/pMB1/pBR322/pUC origin of replication
   5276..7       +  misc_feature   cer region (across the origin): ColE1-derived recombination site that helps to maintain plasmids as monomers
>Addgene plasmid #236797 | SmBiT-ARRB2 Vector (CMV) | addgene full sequence | sequence record 472396 | Addgene NGS Result
CCATCGAGATAAACCGCAGTACTCCGGCCACGATGCGTCCGGCGTAGAGGATCGAGATCTTCAATATTGG
CCATTAGCCATATTATTCATTGGTTATATAGCATAAATCAATATTGGCTATTGGCCATTGCATACGTTGT
ATCTATATCATAATATGTACATTTATATTGGCTCATGTCCAATATGACCGCCATGTTGGCATTGATTATT
GACTAGTTATTAATAGTAATCAATTACGGGGTCATTAGTTCATAGCCCATATATGGAGTTCCGCGTTACA
TAACTTACGGTAAATGGCCCGCCTGGCTGACCGCCCAACGACCCCCGCCCATTGACGTCAATAATGACGT
ATGTTCCCATAGTAACGCCAATAGGGACTTTCCATTGACGTCAATGGGTGGAGTATTTACGGTAAACTGC
CCACTTGGCAGTACATCAAGTGTATCATATGCCAAGTCCGCCCCCTATTGACGTCAATGACGGTAAATGG
CCCGCCTGGCATTATGCCCAGTACATGACCTTACGGGACTTTCCTACTTGGCAGTACATCTACGTATTAG
TCATCGCTATTACCATGGTGATGCGGTTTTGGCAGTACACCAATGGGCGTGGATAGCGGTTTGACTCACG
GGGATTTCCAAGTCTCCACCCCATTGACGTCAATGGGAGTTTGTTTTGGCACCAAAATCAACGGGACTTT
CCAAAATGTCGTAATAACCCCGCCCCGTTGACGCAAATGGGCGGTAGGCGTGTACGGTGGGAGGTCTATA
TAAGCAGAGCTGGTTTAGTGAACCGTCAGATCACTAGAAGCTTTATTGCGGTAGTTTATCACAGTTAAAT
TGCTAACGCAGTCAGTGCTTCTGACACAACAGTCTCGAACTTAAGCTGCAGAAGTTGGTCGTGAGGCACT
GGGCAGGTAAGTATCAAGGTTACAAGACAGGTTTAAGGAGACCAATAGAAACTGGGCTTGTCGAGACAGA
GAAGACTCTTGCGTTTCTGATAGGCACCTATTGGTCTTACTGACATCCACTTTGCCTTTCTCTCCACAGG
TGTCCACTCCCAGTTCAATTACAGCTCTTAAGGCTAGAGTATTAATACGACTCACTATAGGGCTAGCGCT
CACCATGGTGACCGGCTACCGGCTGTTCGAGGAGATTCTCGGGAGCTCCGGTGGTGGCGGGAGCGGAGGT
GGAGGCTCGAGCGGTGCGATCGCCATGGGGGAGAAACCCGGGACCAGGGTCTTCAAGAAGTCGAGCCCTA
ACTGCAAGCTCACCGTGTACTTGGGCAAGCGGGACTTCGTAGATCACCTGGACAAAGTGGACCCTGTAGA
TGGCGTGGTGCTTGTGGACCCTGACTACCTGAAGGACCGCAAAGTGTTTGTGACCCTCACCTGCGCCTTC
CGCTATGGCCGTGAAGACCTGGATGTGCTGGGCTTGTCCTTCCGCAAAGACCTGTTCATCGCCACCTACC
AGGCCTTCCCCCCGGTGCCCAACCCACCCCGGCCCCCCACCCGCCTGCAGGACCGGCTGCTGAGGAAGCT
GGGCCAGCATGCCCACCCCTTCTTCTTCACCATACCCCAGAATCTTCCATGCTCCGTCACACTGCAGCCA
GGCCCAGAGGATACAGGAAAGGCCTGCGGCGTAGACTTTGAGATTCGAGCCTTCTGTGCTAAATCACTAG
AAGAGAAAAGCCACAAAAGGAACTCTGTGCGGCTGGTGATCCGAAAGGTGCAGTTCGCCCCGGAGAAACC
CGGCCCCCAGCCTTCAGCCGAAACCACACGCCACTTCCTCATGTCTGACCGGTCCCTGCACCTCGAGGCT
TCCCTGGACAAGGAGCTGTACTACCATGGGGAGCCCCTCAATGTAAATGTCCACGTCACCAACAACTCCA
CCAAGACCGTCAAGAAGATCAAAGTCTCTGTGAGACAGTACGCCGACATCTGCCTCTTCAGCACCGCCCA
GTACAAGTGTCCTGTGGCTCAACTCGAACAAGATGACCAGGTATCTCCCAGCTCCACATTCTGTAAGGTG
TACACCATAACCCCACTGCTCAGCGACAACCGGGAGAAGCGGGGTCTCGCCCTGGATGGGAAACTCAAGC
ACGAGGACACCAACCTGGCTTCCAGCACCATCGTGAAGGAGGGTGCCAACAAGGAGGTGCTGGGAATCCT
GGTGTCCTACAGGGTCAAGGTGAAGCTGGTGGTGTCTCGAGGCGGGGATGTCTCTGTGGAGCTGCCTTTT
GTTCTTATGCACCCCAAGCCCCACGACCACATCCCCCTCCCCAGACCCCAGTCAGCCGCTCCGGAGACAG
ATGTCCCTGTGGACACCAACCTCATTGAATTTGATACCAACTATGCCACAGATGATGACATTGTGTTTGA
GGACTTTGCCCGGCTTCGGCTGAAGGGGATGAAGGATGACGACTATGATGATCAACTCTGCGTTTAAACG
AATTCGGGCTCGGTACCCGGGGATCCTCTAGAGTCGACCTGCAGGCATGCAAGCTGATCCGGCTGCTAAC
AAAGCCCGAAAGGAAGCTGAGTTGGCTGCTGCCACCGCTGAGCAATAACTAGCATAACCCCTTGGGGCGG
CCGCTTCGAGCAGACATGATAAGATACATTGATGAGTTTGGACAAACCACAACTAGAATGCAGTGAAAAA
AATGCTTTATTTGTGAAATTTGTGATGCTATTGCTTTATTTGTAACCATTATAAGCTGCAATAAACAAGT
TAACAACAACAATTGCATTCATTTTATGTTTCAGGTTCAGGGGGAGATGTGGGAGGTTTTTTTAAGCAAG
TAAAACCTCTACAAATGTGGTAAAATCGAATTTTAACAAAATATTAACGCTTACAATTTCCTGATGCGGT
ATTTTCTCCTTACGCATCTGTGCGGTATTTCACACCGCATACGCGGATCTGCGCAGCACCATGGCCTGAA
ATAACCTCTGAAAGAGGAACTTGGTTAGGTACCTTCTGAGGCGGAAAGAACCAGCTGTGGAATGTGTGTC
AGTTAGGGTGTGGAAAGTCCCCAGGCTCCCCAGCAGGCAGAAGTATGCAAAGCATGCATCTCAATTAGTC
AGCAACCAGGTGTGGAAAGTCCCCAGGCTCCCCAGCAGGCAGAAGTATGCAAAGCATGCATCTCAATTAG
TCAGCAACCATAGTCCCGCCCCTAACTCCGCCCATCCCGCCCCTAACTCCGCCCAGTTCCGCCCATTCTC
CGCCCCATGGCTGACTAATTTTTTTTATTTATGCAGAGGCCGAGGCCGCCTCGGCCTCTGAGCTATTCCA
GAAGTAGTGAGGAGGCTTTTTTGGAGGCCTAGGCTTTTGCAAAAAGCTTAATTAACTGTTGACAATTAAT
CATCGGCATAGAATATCGGCATAGTATAATACGACAAGGTGAGGAACTAAACCCAGGAGGCAGATCATGA
TTGAACAAGATGGATTGCACGCAGGTTCTCCGGCCGCTTGGGTGGAGAGGCTATTCGGCTATGACTGGGC
ACAACAGACAATCGGCTGCTCTGATGCCGCCGTGTTCCGGCTGTCAGCGCAGGGGCGCCCGGTTCTTTTT
GTCAAGACCGACCTGTCCGGTGCCCTGAATGAACTGCAGGACGAGGCAGCGCGGCTATCGTGGCTGGCCA
CGACGGGCGTTCCTTGCGCAGCTGTGCTCGACGTTGTCACTGAAGCGGGAAGGGACTGGCTGCTATTGGG
CGAAGTGCCGGGGCAGGATCTCCTGTCATCTCACCTTGCTCCTGCCGAGAAAGTATCCATCATGGCTGAT
GCAATGCGGCGGCTGCATACGCTTGATCCGGCTACCTGCCCATTCGACCACCAAGCGAAACATCGCATCG
AGCGAGCACGTACTCGGATGGAAGCCGGTCTTGTCGATCAGGATGATCTGGACGAAGAGCATCAGGGGCT
CGCGCCAGCCGAACTGTTCGCCAGGCTCAAGGCGCGCATGCCCGACGGCGAGGATCTCGTCGTGACCCAT
GGCGATGCCTGCTTGCCGAATATCATGGTGGAAAATGGCCGCTTTTCTGGATTCATCGACTGTGGCCGGC
TGGGTGTGGCGGACCGCTATCAGGACATAGCGTTGGCTACCCGTGATATTGCTGAAGAGCTTGGCGGCGA
ATGGGCTGACCGCTTCCTCGTGCTTTACGGTATCGCCGCTCCCGATTCGCAGCGCATCGCCTTCTATCGC
CTTCTTGACGAGTTCTTCTGAGCGGGACTCTGGGGTTCGAAATGACCGACCAAGCGACGCCCAACCTGCC
ATCACGATGGCCGCAATAAAATATCTTTATTTTCATTACATCTGTGTGTTGGTTTTTTGTGTGAATCGAT
AGCGATAAGGATCCTCTTTGCGCTTGCGTTTTCCCTTGTCCAGATAGCCCAGTAGCTGACATTCATCCGG
GGTCAGCACCGTTTCTGCGGACTGGCTTTCTACCCGGTATCAGCTCACTCAAAGGCGGTAATACGGTTAT
CCACAGAATCAGGGGATAACGCAGGAAAGAACATGTGAGCAAAAGGCCAGCAAAAGGCCAGGAACCGTAA
AAAGGCCGCGTTGCTGGCGTTTTTCCATAGGCTCCGCCCCCCTGACGAGCATCACAAAAATCGACGCTCA
AGTCAGAGGTGGCGAAACCCGACAGGACTATAAAGATACCAGGCGTTTCCCCCTGGAAGCTCCCTCGTGC
GCTCTCCTGTTCCGACCCTGCCGCTTACCGGATACCTGTCCGCCTTTCTCCCTTCGGGAAGCGTGGCGCT
TTCTCATAGCTCACGCTGTAGGTATCTCAGTTCGGTGTAGGTCGTTCGCTCCAAGCTGGGCTGTGTGCAC
GAACCCCCCGTTCAGCCCGACCGCTGCGCCTTATCCGGTAACTATCGTCTTGAGTCCAACCCGGTAAGAC
ACGACTTATCGCCACTGGCAGCAGCCACTGGTAACAGGATTAGCAGAGCGAGGTATGTAGGCGGTGCTAC
AGAGTTCTTGAAGTGGTGGCCTAACTACGGCTACACTAGAAGGACAGTATTTGGTATCTGCGCTCTGCTG
AAGCCAGTTACCTTCGGAAAAAGAGTTGGTAGCTCTTGATCCGGCAAACAAACCACCGCTGGTAGCGGTG
GTTTTTTTGTTTGCAAGCAGCAGATTACGCGCAGAAAAAAAGGATTTCAAGAAGATCCTTTGATCTTTTC
TACGGGGTCTGACGCTCAGTGGAACGAAAACTCACGTTAAGGGATTTTGGTCATGAGATTATCAAAAAGG
ATCTTCACCTAGATCCTTTTATAGTCCGGAAATACAGGAACGCACGCTGGATGGCCCTTCGCTGGGATGG
TGAAACCATGAAAAATGGCAGCTTCAGTGGATTAAGTGGGGGTAATGTGGCCTGTACCCTCTGGTTGCAT
AGGTATTCATACGGTTAAAATTTATCAGGCGCGATTGCGGCAGTTTTTCGGGTGGTTTGTTGCCATTTTT
ACCTGTCTGCTGCCGTGATCGCGCTGAACGCGTTTTAGCGGTGCGTACAATTAAGGGATTATGGTAAATC
CACTTACTGTCTGCCCTCGTAG
